>Addgene plasmid #185648 | pEGFP-NDUFA10-mVenus | addgene full sequence | sequence record 376460 | Addgene NGS Result
CGTTACATAACTTACGGTAAATGGCCCGCCTGGCTGACCGCCCAACGACCCCCGCCCATTGACGTCAATA
ATGACGTATGTTCCCATAGTAACGCCAATAGGGACTTTCCATTGACGTCAATGGGTGGAGTATTTACGGT
AAACTGCCCACTTGGCAGTACATCAAGTGTATCATATGCCAAGTACGCCCCCTATTGACGTCAATGACGG
TAAATGGCCCGCCTGGCATTATGCCCAGTACATGACCTTATGGGACTTTCCTACTTGGCAGTACATCTAC
GTATTAGTCATCGCTATTACCATGGTGATGCGGTTTTGGCAGTACATCAATGGGCGTGGATAGCGGTTTG
ACTCACGGGGATTTCCAAGTCTCCACCCCATTGACGTCAATGGGAGTTTGTTTTGGCACCAAAATCAACG
GGACTTTCCAAAATGTCGTAACAACTCCGCCCCATTGACGCAAATGGGCGGTAGGCGTGTACGGTGGGAG
GTCTATATAAGCAGAGCTGGTTTAGTGAACCGTCAGATCCGCCGACTCTAGAGCCACCATGGCCTTGCGG
CTCCTGAAGCTGGCAGCGACGTCCGCGTCCGCCCGGGTCGTGGCGGCGGGCGCCCAGCGCGTGAGAGGAA
TTCATAGCAGTGTGCAGTGCAAGCTGCGCTATGGAATGTGGCATTTCCTACTTGGGGATAAAGCAAGCAA
AAGACTGACAGAACGCAGCAGAGTGATAACTGTAGATGGCAATATATGTACTGGAAAAGGCAAACTTGCA
AAAGAAATAGCAGAGAAACTAGGCTTCAAGCACTTTCCTGAAGCGGGGATTCATTATCCAGACAGTACCA
CAGGAGATGGGAAGCCCCTCGCCACCGACTATAATGGCAACTGTAGTTTGGAGAAATTTTACGATGATCC
GAGAAGCAATGATGGCAACAGTTACCGCCTGCAGTCCTGGTTGTACAGCAGTCGCCTGCTGCAGTACTCA
GATGCCTTGGAGCACTTGCTGACCACAGGACAAGGTGTTGTGTTGGAGCGCTCCATCTTCAGTGACTTTG
TGTTCCTGGAGGCGATGTACAACCAGGGATTCATCCGAAAGCAGTGTGTGGACCACTACAACGAGGTGAA
GAGCGTCACCATCTGCGATTACCTGCCCCCCCACCTGGTGATTTACATCGATGTGCCCGTTCCAGAGGTC
CAGAGGCGGATTCAGAAGAAAGGAGATCCACATGAAATGAAGATCACCTCTGCCTATCTACAGGACATTG
AGAATGCCTATAAGAAAACCTTTCTCCCTGAGATGAGTGAAAAATGTGAGGTTTTACAGTATTCTGCAAG
GGAAGCTCAAGATTCAAAAAAGGTGGTAGAGGACATTGAATACCTGAAGTTCGATAAAGGGCCGTGGCTC
AAGCAGGACAATCGCACTTTATACCACCTGCGATTACTGGTTCAGGATAAGTTTGAGGTGCTGAATTACA
CAAGCATTCCTATCTTTCTCCCGGAAGTCACCATTGGAGCTCATCAGACTGACCGTGTCTTACATCAGTT
CAGAGAGCTGCCGGGCCGCAAGTACAGCCCTGGGTACAACACCGAGGTGGGAGACAAGTGGATCTGGTTA
AACATTGGTGGGATATCAAATTCTGCAGTCGACGGTACCAGCAAGGGCGAGGAGCTGTTCACCGGGGTGG
TGCCCATCCTGGTCGAGCTGGACGGCGACGTAAACGGCCACAAGTTCAGCGTGTCCGGCGAGGGCGAGGG
CGATGCCACCTACGGCAAGCTGACCCTGAAGCTCATCTGCACCACCGGCAAGCTGCCCGTGCCCTGGCCC
ACCCTCGTGACCACCCTCGGCTACGGCCTGCAGTGCTTCGCCCGCTACCCCGACCACATGAAGCAGCACG
ACTTCTTCAAGTCCGCCATGCCCGAAGGCTACGTCCAGGAGCGCACCATCTTCTTCAAGGACGACGGCAA
CTACAAGACCCGCGCCGAGGTGAAGTTCGAGGGCGACACCCTGGTGAACCGCATCGAGCTGAAGGGCATC
GACTTCAAGGAGGACGGCAACATCCTGGGGCACAAGCTGGAGTACAACTACAACAGCCACAACGTCTATA
TCACCGCCGACAAGCAGAAGAACGGCATCAAGGCCAACTTCAAGATCCGCCACAACATCGAGGACGGCGG
CGTGCAGCTCGCCGACCACTACCAGCAGAACACCCCCATCGGCGACGGCCCCGTGCTGCTGCCCGACAAC
CACTACCTGAGCTACCAGTCCAAGCTGAGCAAAGACCCCAACGAGAAGCGCGATCACATGGTCCTGCTGG
AGTTCGTGACCGCCGCCGGGATCACTCTCGGCATGGACGAGCTGTACAAGGGATCCACCGGATCTAGATA
ACTGATCATAATCAGCCATACCACATTTGTAGAGGTTTTACTTGCTTTAAAAAACCTCCCACACCTCCCC
CTGAACCTGAAACATAAAATGAATGCAATTGTTGTTGTTAACTTGTTTATTGCAGCTTATAATGGTTACA
AATAAAGCAATAGCATCACAAATTTCACAAATAAAGCATTTTTTTCACTGCATTCTAGTTGTGGTTTGTC
CAAACTCATCAATGTATCTTAACGCGTAAATTGTAAGCGTTAATATTTTGTTAAAATTCGCGTTAAATTT
TTGTTAAATCAGCTCATTTTTTAACCAATAGGCCGAAATCGGCAAAATCCCTTATAAATCAAAAGAATAG
ACCGAGATAGGGT
[37 nt withheld, positions 2744-2780]
AAAGAACGTGGACTCCAACGTCAAAGG
[49 nt withheld, positions 2808-2856]
T
[91 nt withheld, positions 2858-2948]
G
[124 nt withheld, positions 2950-3073]
CAGGTGGCACTTTTCGGGGAAATGTGCGCGGAACCCCTATTTGTTTATTTTTCTAAATACATTCAAATAT
GTATCCGCTCATGAGACAATAACCCTGATAAATGCTTCAATAATATTGAAAAAGGAAGAGTCCTGAGGCG
GAAAGAACCAGCTGTGGAATGTGTGTCAGTTAGGGTGTGGAAAGTCCCCAGGCTCCCCAGCAGGCAGAAG
TATGCAAAGCATGCATCTCAATTAGTCAGCAACCAGGTGTGGAAAGTCCCCAGGCTCCCCAGCAGGCAGA
AGTATGCAAAGCATGCATCTCAATTAGTCAGCAACCATAGTCCCGCCCCTAACTCCGCCCATCCCGCCCC
TAACTCCGCCCAGTTCCGCCCATTCTCCGCCCCATGGCTGACTAATTTTTTTTATTTATGCAGAGGCCGA
GGCCGCCTCGGCCTCTGAGCTATTCCAGAAGTAGTGAGGAGGCTTTTTTGGAGGCCTAGGCTTTTGCAAA
GATCGATCAAGAGACAGGATGAGGATCGTTTCGCATGATTGAACAAGATGGATTGCACGCAGGTTCTCCG
GCCGCTTGGGTGGAGAGGCTATTCGGCTATGACTGGGCACAACAGACAATCGGCTGCTCTGATGCCGCCG
TGTTCCGGCTGTCAGCGCAGGGGCGCCCGGTTCTTTTTGTCAAGACCGACCTGTCCGGTGCCCTGAATGA
ACTGCAAGACGAGGCAGCGCGGCTATCGTGGCTGGCCACGACGGGCGTTCCTTGCGCAGCTGTGCTCGAC
GTTGTCACTGAAGCGGGAAGGGACTGGCTGCTATTGGGCGAAGTGCCGGGGCAGGATCTCCTGTCATCTC
ACCTTGCTCCTGCCGAGAAAGTATCCATCATGGCTGATGCAATGCGGCGGCTGCATACGCTTGATCCGGC
TACCTGCCCATTCGACCACCAAGCGAAACATCGCATCGAGCGAGCACGTACTCGGATGGAAGCCGGTCTT
GTCGATCAGGATGATCTGGACGAAGAGCATCAGGGGCTCGCGCCAGCCGAACTGTTCGCCAGGCTCAAGG
CGAGCATGCCCGACGGCGAGGATCTCGTCGTGACCCATGGCGATGCCTGCTTGCCGAATATCATGGTGGA
AAATGGCCGCTTTTCTGGATTCATCGACTGTGGCCGGCTGGGTGTGGCGGACCGCTATCAGGACATAGCG
TTGGCTACCCGTGATATTGCTGAAGAGCTTGGCGGCGAATGGGCTGACCGCTTCCTCGTGCTTTACGGTA
TCGCCGCTCCCGATTCGCAGCGCATCGCCTTCTATCGCCTTCTTGACGAGTTCTTCTGAGCGGGACTCTG
GGGTTCGAAATGACCGACCAAGCGACGCCCAACCTGCCATCACGAGATTTCGATTCCACCGCCGCCTTCT
ATGAAAGGTTGGGCTTCGGAATCGTTTTCCGGGACGCCGGCTGGATGATCCTCCAGCGCGGGGATCTCAT
GCTGGAGTTCTTCGCCCACCCTAGGGGGAGGCTAACTGAAACACGGAAGGAGACAATACCGGAAGGAACC
CGCGCTATGACGGCAATAAAAAGACAGAATAAAACGCACGGTGTTGGGTCGTTTGTTCATAAACGCGGGG
TTCGGTCCCAGGGCTGGCACTCTGTCGATACCCCACCGAGACCCCATTGGGGCCAATACGCCCGCGTTTC
TTCCTTTTCCCCACCCCACCCCCCAAGTTCGGGTGAAGGCCCAGGGCTCGCAGCCAACGTCGGGGCGGCA
GGCCCTGCCATAGCCTCAGGTTACTCATATATACTTTAGATTGATTTAAAACTTCATTTTTAATTTAAAA
GGATCTAGGTGAAGATCCTTTTTGATAATCTCATGACCAAAATCCCTTAACGTGAGTTTTCGTTCCACTG
AGCGTCAGACCCCGTAGAAAAGATCAAAGGATCTTCTTGAGATCCTTTTTTTCTGCGCGTAATCTGCTGC
TTGCAAACAAAAAAACCACCGCTACCAGCGGTGGTTTGTTTGCCGGATCAAGAGCTACCAACTCTTTTTC
CGAAGGTAACTGGCTTCAGCAGAGCGCAGATACCAAATACTGTTCTTCTAGTGTAGCCGTAGTTAGGCCA
CCACTTCAAGAACTCTGTAGCACCGCCTACATACCTCGCTCTGCTAATCCTGTTACCAGTGGCTGCTGCC
AGTGGCGATAAGTCGTGTCTTACCGGGTTGGACTCAAGACGATAGTTACCGGATAAGGCGCAGCGGTCGG
GCTGAACGGGGGGTTCGTGCACACAGCCCAGCTTGGAGCGAACGACCTACACCGAACTGAGATACCTACA
GCGTGAGCTATGAGAAAGCGCCACGCTTCCCGAAGGGAGAAAGGCGGACAGGTATCCGGTAAGCGGCAGG
GTCGGAACAGGAGAGCGCACGAGGGAGCTTCCAGGGGGAAACGCCTGGTATCTTTATAGTCCTGTCGGGT
TTCGCCACCTCTGACTTGAGCGTCGATTTTTGTGATGCTCGTCAGGGGGGCGGAGCCTATGGAAAAACGC
CAGCAACGCGGCCTTTTTACGGTTCCTGGCCTTTTGCTGGCCTTTTGCTCACATGTTCTTTCCTGCGTTA
TCCCCTGATTCTGTGGATAACCGTATTACCGCCATGCATTAGTTATTAATAGTAATCAATTACGGGGTCA
TTAGTTCATAGCCCATATATGGAGTTCCG
Features (pLannotate 1.2.2; 16 found; start..end, strand, type, name):
      1..304     +  enhancer       CMV enhancer: human cytomegalovirus immediate early enhancer
    305..508     +  promoter       CMV promoter: human cytomegalovirus (CMV) immediate early promoter
    549..1610    +  CDS            NDUFA10: NDUAA_HUMAN - Experimental evidence at protein level: Swiss-Prot protein existence level 1. Accessory subunit of the mitochondrial membrane respiratory chain NADH dehydrogenase (Complex I), that is believed not to be involved in catalysis. Complex I functions in the transfer of electrons from NADH to the respiratory chain. The immediate electron acceptor for the enzyme is believed to be ubiquinone. From Homo sapiens (Human).
   1629..1649    +  misc_feature   MCS (fragment): multiple cloning site
   1650..2360    +  CDS            mVenus: mVenus is a basic (constitutively fluorescent) yellow fluorescent protein published in 2006, derived from Aequorea victoria. It is reported to be a rapidly-maturing monomer with moderate acid sensitivity.
   2383..2467    +  CDS            large T antigen (fragment): large T antigen from SV40 (simian virus 40)
   2490..2611    +  polyA_signal   SV40 poly(A) signal: SV40 polyadenylation signal
   2645..3073    -  rep_origin     f1 ori (sequence partly withheld): f1 bacteriophage origin of replication; arrow indicates direction of (+) strand synthesis
   3100..3204    +  promoter       AmpR promoter: bla
   3206..3563    +  promoter       SV40 promoter: SV40 enhancer and early promoter
   3598..4392    +  CDS            NeoR/KanR: aminoglycoside phosphotransferase from Tn5; aph(3')-II (or nptII); confers resistance to neomycin, kanamycin, and G418 (Geneticin®)
   4413..4565    +  CDS            ble (fragment): BLE_KLEPN - Experimental evidence at protein level: Swiss-Prot protein existence level 1. Binding protein with a strong affinity to the bleomycin family of antibiotics. Binds to CL990; an antimitotic-antibiotic compound. From Klebsiella pneumoniae.
   4624..4671    +  polyA_signal   HSV TK poly(A) signal: herpes simplex virus thymidine kinase polyadenylation signal (Cole and Stacy, 1985)
   4762..4778    -  polyA_signal   bGH poly(A) signal (fragment): bovine growth hormone polyadenylation signal
   5000..5588    +  rep_origin     ori: high-copy-number ColE1/pMB1/pBR322/pUC origin of replication
   5703..5762    +  enhancer       CMV enhancer (fragment): human cytomegalovirus immediate early enhancer
