[The description below was written by a language model from this plasmid's Addgene catalogue record and pLannotate feature annotations shown in this document.]
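Description:
pEGFP-NDUFA10-mVenus is a mammalian expression plasmid built on the pEGFP-C1 backbone that produces human NDUFA10, an accessory (non-catalytic) subunit of mitochondrial respiratory chain Complex I, fused at its C-terminus to the monomeric yellow fluorescent protein mVenus. Despite the backbone name, the annotated sequence shows no EGFP coding region; the Gibson-assembled NDUFA10–mVenus cassette appears to occupy that position. Expression is driven by the human cytomegalovirus immediate early enhancer and promoter. The NDUFA10 open reading frame is followed by a short remnant of the multiple cloning site that serves as a linker, then mVenus, and the transcript is terminated by the SV40 polyadenylation signal. Placing the tag at the C-terminus leaves the N-terminus of the subunit free, which is generally relevant for mitochondrial import.

The plasmid replicates in bacteria from a high-copy ColE1/pUC-type origin and also carries an f1 origin for single-stranded DNA production. The selection cassette is the standard pEGFP-C1 arrangement: a bacterial bla-type promoter and the SV40 enhancer/early promoter placed in tandem upstream of the Tn5 NeoR/KanR gene, ending in the HSV TK polyadenylation signal, so that one gene gives kanamycin resistance in bacteria and G418 resistance in mammalian cells. The catalogue entry lists ampicillin as the bacterial selection, but the feature table shows only the AmpR promoter and no beta-lactamase coding sequence, a discrepancy worth noting.

The record supports its use for visualising or tracking tagged NDUFA10 in transfected mammalian cells, in the context of work on Complex I impairment and the mitochondrial calcium uniporter.
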