Addgene plasmid #185648: pEGFP-NDUFA10-mVenus
Purpose: NDUFA10 Complex I sub-unit with C-terminus mVenus tag
Depositing lab: Dipayan Chaudhuri. Depositing organization: University of Utah. Publication: Mitochondrial calcium uniporter stabilization preserves energetic homeostasis during Complex I impairment. Balderas E, Eberhardt DR, Lee S, Pleinis JM, Sommakia S, Balynas AM, Yin X, Parker MC, Maguire CT, Cho S, Szulik MW, Bakhtina A, Bia RD, Friederich MW, Locke TM, Van Hove JLK, Drakos SG, Sancak Y, Tristani-Firouzi M, Franklin S, Rodan AR, Chaudhuri D. Nat Commun. 2022 May 19;13(1):2769. doi: 10.1038/s41467-022-30236-4. PubMed 35589699.
Backbone
  Vector backbone: pEGFP-C1
  Backbone size w/o insert (bp): 3950
  Total vector size (bp): 5768
  Vector type: Mammalian Expression
  Selectable markers: Neomycin (select with G418)
Growth in bacteria
  Bacterial resistance: Ampicillin, 100 μg/mL
  Growth temperature: 37°C
  Growth strain: NEB Stable
  Copy number: High Copy
Gene/Insert
  Gene/Insert name: NDUFA10
  Species: H. sapiens (human)
  Insert size (bp): 1818
  Entrez Gene: NDUFA10 (a.k.a. CI-42KD, CI-42k, MC1DN22)
  Promoter: CMV
  Tag / fusion protein: mVenus (C terminal on insert)
  Cloning method: Gibson Cloning
  Sequencing primers: 5′ CMV-F
Terms and licenses: Academic/Nonprofit Terms; Industry Terms: Not Available to Industry
How to cite: pEGFP-NDUFA10-mVenus was a gift from Dipayan Chaudhuri (Addgene plasmid # 185648 ; http://n2t.net/addgene:185648 ; RRID:Addgene_185648)
